>Addgene plasmid #142785 | TFORF1331 | addgene full sequence | sequence record 391467 | Addgene NGS Result
TTAATGTAGTCTTATGCAATACTCTTGTAGTCTTGCAACATGGTAACGATGAGTTAGCAACATGCCTTAC
AAGGAGAGAAAAAGCACCGTGCATGCCGATTGGTGGAAGTAAGGTGGTACGATCGTGCCTTATTAGGAAG
GCAACAGACGGGTCTGACATGGATTGGACGAACCACTGAATTGCCGCATTGCAGAGATATTGTATTTAAG
TGCCTAGCTCGATACATAAACGGGTCTCTCTGGTTAGACCAGATCTGAGCCTGGGAGCTCTCTGGCTAAC
TAGGGAACCCACTGCTTAAGCCTCAATAAAGCTTGCCTTGAGTGCTTCAAGTAGTGTGTGCCCGTCTGTT
GTGTGACTCTGGTAACTAGAGATCCCTCAGACCCTTTTAGTCAGTGTGGAAAATCTCTAGCAGTGGCGCC
CGAACAGGGACTTGAAAGCGAAAGGGAAACCAGAGGAGCTCTCTCGACGCAGGACTCGGCTTGCTGAAGC
GCGCACGGCAAGAGGCGAGGGGCGGCGACTGGTGAGTACGCCAAAAATTTTGACTAGCGGAGGCTAGAAG
GAGAGAGATGGGTGCGAGAGCGTCAGTATTAAGCGGGGGAGAATTAGATCGCGATGGGAAAAAATTCGGT
TAAGGCCAGGGGGAAAGAAAAAATATAAATTAAAACATATAGTATGGGCAAGCAGGGAGCTAGAACGATT
CGCAGTTAATCCTGGCCTGTTAGAAACATCAGAAGGCTGTAGACAAATACTGGGACAGCTACAACCATCC
CTTCAGACAGGATCAGAAGAACTTAGATCATTATATAATACAGTAGCAACCCTCTATTGTGTGCATCAAA
GGATAGAGATAAAAGACACCAAGGAAGCTTTAGACAAGATAGAGGAAGAGCAAAACAAAAGTAAGACCAC
CGCACAGCAAGCGGCCGCTGATCTTCAGACCTGGAGGAGGAGATATGAGGGACAATTGGAGAAGTGAATT
ATATAAATATAAAGTAGTAAAAATTGAACCATTAGGAGTAGCACCCACCAAGGCAAAGAGAAGAGTGGTG
CAGAGAGAAAAAAGAGCAGTGGGAATAGGAGCTTTGTTCCTTGGGTTCTTGGGAGCAGCAGGAAGCACTA
TGGGCGCAGCGTCAATGACGCTGACGGTACAGGCCAGACAATTATTGTCTGGTATAGTGCAGCAGCAGAA
CAATTTGCTGAGGGCTATTGAGGCGCAACAGCATCTGTTGCAACTCACAGTCTGGGGCATCAAGCAGCTC
CAGGCAAGAATCCTGGCTGTGGAAAGATACCTAAAGGATCAACAGCTCCTGGGGATTTGGGGTTGCTCTG
GAAAACTCATTTGCACCACTGCTGTGCCTTGGAATGCTAGTTGGAGTAATAAATCTCTGGAACAGATTTG
GAATCACACGACCTGGATGGAGTGGGACAGAGAAATTAACAATTACACAAGCTTAATACACTCCTTAATT
GAAGAATCGCAAAACCAGCAAGAAAAGAATGAACAAGAATTATTGGAATTAGATAAATGGGCAAGTTTGT
GGAATTGGTTTAACATAACAAATTGGCTGTGGTATATAAAATTATTCATAATGATAGTAGGAGGCTTGGT
AGGTTTAAGAATAGTTTTTGCTGTACTTTCTATAGTGAATAGAGTTAGGCAGGGATATTCACCATTATCG
TTTCAGACCCACCTCCCAACCCCGAGGGGACCCATGCATTGCATCTCAATTAGTCAGCAACCAGGTGTGG
AAAGTCCCCAGGCTCCCCAGCAGGCAGAAGTATGCAAAGCATGCGTCTCAATTAGTCAGCAACCATAGTC
CCGCCCCTAACTCCGCCCATCCCGCCCCTAACTCCGCCCAGTTCCGCCCATTCTCCGCCCCATGGCTGAC
TAATTTTTTTTATTTATGCAGAGGCCGAGGCCGCCTCGGCCTCTGAGCTATTCCAGAAGTAGTGAGGAGG
CTTTTTTGGAGGCCTAGGCTTTTGCAAAAAGCTTTCTAGAGGTACCACCGGAGCTTACCATGACCGAGTA
CAAGCCCACGGTGCGCCTCGCCACCCGCGACGACGTCCCCAGGGCCGTACGCACCCTCGCCGCCGCGTTC
GCCGACTACCCCGCCACGCGCCACACCGTCGATCCGGACCGCCACATCGAGCGGGTCACCGAGCTGCAAG
AACTCTTCCTCACGCGCGTCGGGCTCGACATCGGCAAGGTGTGGGTCGCGGACGACGGCGCCGCCGTGGC
GGTCTGGACCACGCCGGAGAGCGTCGAAGCGGGGGCGGTGTTCGCCGAGATCGGCCCGCGCATGGCCGAG
TTGAGCGGTTCCCGGCTGGCCGCGCAGCAACAGATGGAAGGCCTCCTGGCGCCGCACCGGCCCAAGGAGC
CCGCGTGGTTCCTGGCCACCGTCGGCGTCTCGCCCGACCACCAGGGCAAGGGTCTGGGCAGCGCCGTCGT
GCTCCCCGGAGTGGAGGCGGCCGAGCGCGCCGGGGTGCCCGCCTTCCTGGAGACCTCCGCGCCCCGCAAC
CTCCCCTTCTACGAGCGGCTCGGCTTCACCGTCACCGCCGACGTCGAGGTGCCCGAAGGACCGCGCACCT
GGTGCATGACCCGCAAGCCCGGTGCCAGTTAACGAATTCTAGATCTTGAGACAAATGGCAGTATTCATCC
ACAATTTTAAAAGAAAAGGGGGGATTGGGGGGTACAGTGCAGGGGAAAGAATAGTAGACATAATAGCAAC
AGACATACAAACTAAAGAATTACAAAAACAAATTACAAAAATTCAAAATTTTCGGGTTTATTACAGGGAC
AGCAGAGATCCACTTTGGCGCCGGCTCGAGGCCTGCAGGTGCAAAGATGGATAAAGTTTTAAACAGAGAG
GAATCTTTGCAGCTAATGGACCTTCTAGGTCTTGAAAGGAGTGGGAATTGGCTCCGGTGCCCGTCAGTGG
GCAGAGCGCACATCGCCCACAGTCCCCGAGAAGTTGGGGGGAGGGGTCGGCAATTGAACCGGTGCCTAGA
GAAGGTGGCGCGGGGTAAACTGGGAAAGTGATGTCGTGTACTGGCTCCGCCTTTTTCCCGAGGGTGGGGG
AGAACCGTATATAAGTGCAGTAGTCGCCGTGAACGTTCTTTTTCGCAACGGGTTTGCCGCCAGAACACAG
GTAAGTGCCGTGTGTGGTTCCCGCGGGCCTGGCCTCTTTACGGGTTATGGCCCTTGCGTGCCTTGAATTA
CTTCCACCTGGCTGCAGTACGTGATTCTTGATCCCGAGCTTCGGGTTGGAAGTGGGTGGGAGAGTTCGAG
GCCTTGCGCTTAAGGAGCCCCTTCGCCTCGTGCTTGAGTTGAGGCCTGGCCTGGGCGCTGGGGCCGCCGC
GTGCGAATCTGGTGGCACCTTCGCGCCTGTCTCGCTGCTTTCGATAAGTCTCTAGCCATTTAAAATTTTT
GATGACCTGCTGCGACGCTTTTTTTCTGGCAAGATAGTCTTGTAAATGCGGGCCAAGATCTGCACACTGG
TATTTCGGTTTTTGGGGCCGCGGGCGGCGACGGGGCCCGTGCGTCCCAGCGCACATGTTCGGCGAGGCGG
GGCCTGCGAGCGCGGCCACCGAGAATCGGACGGGGGTAGTCTCAAGCTGGCCGGCCTGCTCTGGTGCCTG
GCCTCGCGCCGCCGTGTATCGCCCCGCCCTGGGCGGCAAGGCTGGCCCGGTCGGCACCAGTTGCGTGAGC
GGAAAGATGGCCGCTTCCCGGCCCTGCTGCAGGGAGCTCAAAATGGAGGACGCGGCGCTCGGGAGAGCGG
GCGGGTGAGTCACCCACACAAAGGAAAAGGGCCTTTCCGTCCTCAGCCGTCGCTTCATGTGACTCCACGG
AGTACCGGGCGCCGTCCAGGCACCTCGATTAGTTCTCGAGCTTTTGGAGTACGTCGTCTTTAGGTTGGGG
GGAGGGGTTTTATGCGATGGAGTTTCCCCACACTGAGTGGGTGGAGACTGAAGTTAGGCCAGCTTGGCAC
TTGATGTAATTCTCCTTGGAATTTGCCCTTTTTGAGTTTGGATCTTGGTTCATTCTCAAGCCTCAGACAG
TGGTTCAAAGTTTTTTTCTTCCATTTCAGGTGTCGTGAGGCTAGCACCGCCACCATGCACTCACCTCCTA
GAGACCAGGCTGCCATCATGCTCTGGAAGCTTGTGGAGAATGTCAAGTACGAAGATATCTATGAGGACCG
GCACGATGGTGTCCCGAGCCACAGCTCGCGGCTCTCCCAGCTGGGCTCGGTGTCCCAAGGACCCTACTCG
AGCGCCCCGCCGCTGTCCCACACCCCGTCGTCGGACTTCCAGCCGCCCTACTTCCCACCCCCCTACCAGC
CGCTCCCCTACCACCAGAGCCAGGACCCCTACTCCCACGTCAACGACCCCTACTCCCTGAACCCACTGCA
CCAGCCCCAGCAACATCCCTGGGGGCAACGGCAGCGGCAAGAAGTGGGTTCGGAAGCCGGCTCTCTCCTG
CCCCAGCCTCGGGCCGCCTTGCCCCAGCTCTCGGGCCTTGACCCCCGGAGGGACTACCACTCGGTCCGCC
GGCCGGACGTGCTGCTGCATTCGGCGCACCACGGCCTGGACGCGGGCATGGGTGACAGCCTCTCGCTGCA
CGGCCTCGGCCATCCCGGAATGGAAGACGTCCAGTCAGTTGAAGATGCCAATAACAGCGGCATGAATCTA
TTGGACCAGTCTGTCATTAAAAAAGTTCCAGTTCCTCCCAAATCGGTGACTTCTCTAATGATGAATAAAG
ACGGCTTCCTGGGAGGCATGTCTGTCAACACCGGCGAGGTGTTTTGCTCCGTCCCAGGCCGTTTGTCTCT
GCTCAGTTCAACTTCGAAGTACAAAGTAACTGTGGGAGAAGTTCAGAGACGGCTGTCGCCCCCTGAATGC
CTCAATGCATCTCTCCTCGGCGGAGTCCTCAGAAGAGCCAAATCGAAAAATGGGGGGAGATCTTTGCGAG
AAAGGCTAGAAAAAATCGGTTTGAATTTACCCGCGGGCAGGCGCAAAGCAGCAAATGTCACGTTACTCAC
CTCCCTGGTGGAAGGAGAAGCTGTTCACTTAGCTAGGGATTTTGGGTACATTTGCGAAACGGAGTTTCCC
GCCAAAGCCGTCTCTGAGTATTTGAACCGGCAGCACACAGACCCGAGTGACCTGCACTCCCGAAAGAATA
TGCTGTTGGCCACCAAGCAACTTTGTAAAGAATTTACGGATCTACTGGCGCAGGACCGGACACCGATAGG
GAACAGCCGACCCAGCCCCATCCTGGAGCCGGGGATCCAGAGCTGCCTCACGCACTTCAGCCTCATCACG
CACGGCTTCGGCGCCCCGGCCATTTGCGCCGCGCTCACGGCCCTGCAGAACTATCTCACCGAGGCGCTCA
AAGGCATGGACAAGATGTTCTTGAACAACACCACCACTAACAGGCACACGTCTGGGGAAGGCCCAGGTAG
TAAAACTGGCGACAAGGAGGAGAAACACAGGAAATAGTAATGAACTAGTCCGTAACTTGAAAGTATTTCG
ATTTCTTGGCTTTATATATCTTGTGGAAAGGACGATCATACACTAGAGGAATGTATCGAACGCGTTAAGT
CGACAATCAACCTCTGGATTACAAAATTTGTGAAAGATTGACTGGTATTCTTAACTATGTTGCTCCTTTT
ACGCTATGTGGATACGCTGCTTTAATGCCTTTGTATCATGCTATTGCTTCCCGTATGGCTTTCATTTTCT
CCTCCTTGTATAAATCCTGGTTGCTGTCTCTTTATGAGGAGTTGTGGCCCGTTGTCAGGCAACGTGGCGT
GGTGTGCACTGTGTTTGCTGACGCAACCCCCACTGGTTGGGGCATTGCCACCACCTGTCAGCTCCTTTCC
GGGACTTTCGCTTTCCCCCTCCCTATTGCCACGGCGGAACTCATCGCCGCCTGCCTTGCCCGCTGCTGGA
CAGGGGCTCGGCTGTTGGGCACTGACAATTCCGTGGTGTTGTCGGGGAAATCATCGTCCTTTCCTTGGCT
GCTCGCCTGTGTTGCCACCTGGATTCTGCGCGGGACGTCCTTCTGCTACGTCCCTTCGGCCCTCAATCCA
GCGGACCTTCCTTCCCGCGGCCTGCTGCCGGCTCTGCGGCCTCTTCCGCGTCTTCGCCTTCGCCCTCAGA
CGAGTCGGATCTCCCTTTGGGCCGCCTCCCCGCGTCGACTTTAAGACCAATGACTTACAAGGCAGCTGTA
GATCTTAGCCACTTTTTAAAAGAAAAGGGGGGACTGGAAGGGCTAATTCACTCCCAACGAAGACAAGATC
TGCTTTTTGCTTGTACTGGGTCTCTCTGGTTAGACCAGATCTGAGCCTGGGAGCTCTCTGGCTAACTAGG
GAACCCACTGCTTAAGCCTCAATAAAGCTTGCCTTGAGTGCTTCAAGTAGTGTGTGCCCGTCTGTTGTGT
GACTCTGGTAACTAGAGATCCCTCAGACCCTTTTAGTCAGTGTGGAAAATCTCTAGCAGTACGTATAGTA
GTTCATGTCATCTTATTATTCAGTATTTATAACTTGCAAAGAAATGAATATCAGAGAGTGAGAGGAACTT
GTTTATTGCAGCTTATAATGGTTACAAATAAAGCAATAGCATCACAAATTTCACAAATAAAGCATTTTTT
TCACTGCATTCTAGTTGTGGTTTGTCCAAACTCATCAATGTATCTTATCATGTCTGGCTCTAGCTATCCC
GCCCCTAACTCCGCCCATCCCGCCCCTAACTCCGCCCAGTTCCGCCCATTCTCCGCCCCATGGCTGACTA
ATTTTTTTTATTTATGCAGAGGCCGAGGCCGCCTCGGCCTCTGAGCTATTCCAGAAGTAGTGAGGAGGCT
TTTTTGGAGGCCTAGGGACGTACCCAATTCGCCCTATAGTGAGTCGTATTACGCGCGCTCACTGGCCGTC
GTTTTACAACGTCGTGACTGGGAAAACCCTGGCGTTACCCAACTTAATCGCCTTGCAGCACATCCCCCTT
TCGCCAGCTGGCGTAATAGCGAAGAGGCCCGCACCGATCGCCCTTCCCAACAGTTGCGCAGCCTGAATGG
CGAATGGG
[124 nt withheld, positions 7079-7202]
C
[91 nt withheld, positions 7204-7294]
A
[49 nt withheld, positions 7296-7344]
CCTTTGACGTTGGAGTCCACGTTCTTT
[37 nt withheld, positions 7372-7408]
ACCCTATCTCGGTCTATTCTTTTGATTTATAAGGGATTTTGCCGATTTCGGCCTATTGGTTAAAAAATGA
GCTGATTTAACAAAAATTTAACGCGAATTTTAACAAAATATTAACGCTTACAATTTAGGTGGCACTTTTC
GGGGAAATGTGCGCGGAACCCCTATTTGTTTATTTTTCTAAATACATTCAAATATGTATCCGCTCATGAG
ACAATAACCCTGATAAATGCTTCAATAATATTGAAAAAGGAAGAGTATGAGTATTCAACATTTCCGTGTC
GCCCTTATTCCCTTTTTTGCGGCATTTTGCCTTCCTGTTTTTGCTCACCCAGAAACGCTGGTGAAAGTAA
AAGATGCTGAAGATCAGTTGGGTGCACGAGTGGGTTACATCGAACTGGATCTCAACAGCGGTAAGATCCT
TGAGAGTTTTCGCCCCGAAGAACGTTTTCCAATGATGAGCACTTTTAAAGTTCTGCTATGTGGCGCGGTA
TTATCCCGTATTGACGCCGGGCAAGAGCAACTCGGTCGCCGCATACACTATTCTCAGAATGACTTGGTTG
AGTACTCACCAGTCACAGAAAAGCATCTTACGGATGGCATGACAGTAAGAGAATTATGCAGTGCTGCCAT
AACCATGAGTGATAACACTGCGGCCAACTTACTTCTGACAACGATCGGAGGACCGAAGGAGCTAACCGCT
TTTTTGCACAACATGGGGGATCATGTAACTCGCCTTGATCGTTGGGAACCGGAGCTGAATGAAGCCATAC
CAAACGACGAGCGTGACACCACGATGCCTGTAGCAATGGCAACAACGTTGCGCAAACTATTAACTGGCGA
ACTACTTACTCTAGCTTCCCGGCAACAATTAATAGACTGGATGGAGGCGGATAAAGTTGCAGGACCACTT
CTGCGCTCGGCCCTTCCGGCTGGCTGGTTTATTGCTGATAAATCTGGAGCCGGTGAGCGTGGGTCTCGCG
GTATCATTGCAGCACTGGGGCCAGATGGTAAGCCCTCCCGTATCGTAGTTATCTACACGACGGGGAGTCA
GGCAACTATGGATGAACGAAATAGACAGATCGCTGAGATAGGTGCCTCACTGATTAAGCATTGGTAACTG
TCAGACCAAGTTTACTCATATATACTTTAGATTGATTTAAAACTTCATTTTTAATTTAAAAGGATCTAGG
TGAAGATCCTTTTTGATAATCTCATGACCAAAATCCCTTAACGTGAGTTTTCGTTCCACTGAGCGTCAGA
CCCCGTAGAAAAGATCAAAGGATCTTCTTGAGATCCTTTTTTTCTGCGCGTAATCTGCTGCTTGCAAACA
AAAAAACCACCGCTACCAGCGGTGGTTTGTTTGCCGGATCAAGAGCTACCAACTCTTTTTCCGAAGGTAA
CTGGCTTCAGCAGAGCGCAGATACCAAATACTGTTCTTCTAGTGTAGCCGTAGTTAGGCCACCACTTCAA
GAACTCTGTAGCACCGCCTACATACCTCGCTCTGCTAATCCTGTTACCAGTGGCTGCTGCCAGTGGCGAT
AAGTCGTGTCTTACCGGGTTGGACTCAAGACGATAGTTACCGGATAAGGCGCAGCGGTCGGGCTGAACGG
GGGGTTCGTGCACACAGCCCAGCTTGGAGCGAACGACCTACACCGAACTGAGATACCTACAGCGTGAGCT
ATGAGAAAGCGCCACGCTTCCCGAAGGGAGAAAGGCGGACAGGTATCCGGTAAGCGGCAGGGTCGGAACA
GGAGAGCGCACGAGGGAGCTTCCAGGGGGAAACGCCTGGTATCTTTATAGTCCTGTCGGGTTTCGCCACC
TCTGACTTGAGCGTCGATTTTTGTGATGCTCGTCAGGGGGGCGGAGCCTATGGAAAAACGCCAGCAACGC
GGCCTTTTTACGGTTCCTGGCCTTTTGCTGGCCTTTTGCTCACATGTTCTTTCCTGCGTTATCCCCTGAT
TCTGTGGATAACCGTATTACCGCCTTTGAGTGAGCTGATACCGCTCGCCGCAGCCGAACGACCGAGCGCA
GCGAGTCAGTGAGCGAGGAAGCGGAAGAGCGCCCAATACGCAAACCGCCTCTCCCCGCGCGTTGGCCGAT
TCATTAATGCAGCTGGCACGACAGGTTTCCCGACTGGAAAGCGGGCAGTGAGCGCAACGCAATTAATGTG
AGTTAGCTCACTCATTAGGCACCCCAGGCTTTACACTTTATGCTTCCGGCTCGTATGTTGTGTGGAATTG
TGAGCGGATAACAATTTCACACAGGAAACAGCTATGACCATGATTACGCCAAGCGCGCAATTAACCCTCA
CTAAAGGGAACAAAAGCTGGAGCTGCAAGC
Features (pLannotate 1.2.2; 31 found; start..end, strand, type, name):
      5..231     +  promoter       RSV promoter: Rous sarcoma virus enhancer/promoter
    232..412     +  LTR            5' LTR (truncated): truncated 5' long terminal repeat (LTR) from HIV-1
    459..584     +  misc_feature   HIV-1 Ψ: packaging signal of human immunodeficiency virus type 1
    568..931     +  CDS            HIV-1 gag (fragment): gag protein from human immunodeficiency virus 1; gag
   1077..1310    +  misc_feature   RRE: The Rev response element (RRE) of HIV-1 allows for Rev-dependent mRNA export from the nucleus to the cytoplasm.
   1687..1713    +  CDS            Rev (fragment): human immunodeficiency virus 1 (HIV-1) Rev protein; rev; enhances nuclear export of unspliced and incompletely spliced viral mRNAs
   1720..1743    +  promoter       SV40 promoter (fragment): SV40 early promoter
   1744..1815    +  promoter       SV40 promoter (fragment): SV40 enhancer and early promoter
   1839..1974    +  rep_origin     SV40 ori: SV40 origin of replication
   2020..2616    +  CDS            PuroR (fragment): puromycin N-acetyltransferase; pac from Streptomyces; confers resistance to puromycin
   2665..2782    +  misc_feature   cPPT/CTS: central polypurine tract and central termination sequence of HIV-1
   2847..2913    +  CDS            small t antigen (fragment): SV40 (simian virus 40) small t antigen
   2920..4098    +  promoter       EF-1α promoter: strong constitutive promoter for human elongation factor EF-1α
   4115..5494    +  CDS            TFAP2B: AP2B_HUMAN - Experimental evidence at protein level: Swiss-Prot protein existence level 1. Sequence-specific DNA-binding protein that interacts with inducible viral and cellular enhancer elements to regulate transcription of selected genes. AP-2 factors bind to the consensus sequence 5'-GCCNNNGGC-3' and activate genes involved in a large spectrum of important biological functions including proper eye, face, body wall, limb and neural tube development. They also suppress a number of genes including MCAM/MUC18, C/EBP alpha and MYC. AP-2-beta appears to be required for normal face and limb develo
   5510..5563    +  promoter       U6 promoter (fragment): RNA polymerase III promoter for human U6 snRNA
   5605..6193    +  misc_feature   WPRE: woodchuck hepatitis virus posttranscriptional regulatory element
   6244..6263    +  misc_feature   cPPT/CTS (fragment): central polypurine tract and central termination sequence of HIV-1
   6265..6498    +  LTR            3' LTR (ΔU3): self-inactivating 3' long terminal repeat (LTR) from HIV-1
   6576..6697    +  polyA_signal   SV40 poly(A) signal: SV40 polyadenylation signal
   6737..6872    +  rep_origin     SV40 ori: SV40 origin of replication
   6893..6911    -  promoter       T7 promoter: promoter for bacteriophage T7 RNA polymerase
   6919..7074    +  CDS            lacZα (fragment): LacZα fragment of β-galactosidase; lacZ fragment
   7079..7507    +  rep_origin     f1 ori (sequence partly withheld): f1 bacteriophage origin of replication; arrow indicates direction of (+) strand synthesis
   7560..7664    +  promoter       AmpR promoter: bla
   7665..8525    +  CDS            AmpR: β-lactamase; bla; confers resistance to ampicillin, carbenicillin, and related antibiotics
   8696..9284    +  rep_origin     ori: high-copy-number ColE1/pMB1/pBR322/pUC origin of replication
   9467..9559    +  CDS            lacI (fragment): lac repressor; lacI; The lac repressor binds to the lac operator to inhibit transcription in E. coli. This inhibition can be relieved by adding lactose or isopropyl-β-D-thiogalactopyranoside (IPTG).
   9572..9593    +  protein_bind   CAP binding site: CAP binding activates transcription in the presence of cAMP. E. coli catabolite activator protein
   9608..9638    +  promoter       lac promoter: promoter for the E. coli lac operon
   9646..9662    +  protein_bind   lac operator: The lac repressor binds to the lac operator to inhibit transcription in E. coli. This inhibition can be relieved by adding lactose or isopropyl-β-D-thiogalactopyranoside (IPTG). lac repressor encoded by lacI
   9707..9725    +  promoter       T3 promoter: promoter for bacteriophage T3 RNA polymerase
