[The description below was written by a language model from this plasmid's Addgene catalogue record and pLannotate feature annotations shown in this document.]
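Description:
TFORF1331 is a lentiviral mammalian expression plasmid built on the pLX_TRC317 backbone. It carries the human transcription factor TFAP2B (AP-2β) as one member of a barcoded transcription factor ORF collection. It is propagated in E. coli through a high-copy ColE1/pUC-type origin with ampicillin selection (β-lactamase under its own promoter). The bacterial portion also retains an f1 origin and remnants of a lac/lacZα cloning region flanked by T3 and T7 promoters. The depositor notes that the plasmid can recombine. This is a common issue with LTR-containing vectors, and a recombination-deficient growth strain is recorded.

The transfer cassette has a third-generation, self-inactivating layout. An RSV promoter drives a truncated HIV-1 5' LTR, followed by the Ψ packaging signal with a partial gag sequence, the Rev response element for Rev-dependent export of the genomic RNA, a cPPT/CTS, and a ΔU3 3' LTR with a downstream SV40 polyadenylation signal. Within the provirus, an SV40 early promoter/origin region precedes the puromycin N-acetyltransferase gene, allowing selection of transduced cells. A separate full-length EF-1α promoter drives the TFAP2B ORF. The ORF was synthesized and corresponds to the reference transcript cited by the depositor. A WPRE downstream enhances transcript stability and expression.

The catalogue describes a unique 24-bp barcode associated with each ORF, but the feature table does not annotate it, so its position is not stated. A short U6 promoter fragment annotated between the ORF and the WPRE is probably just a residual or primer-site sequence. The construct is intended for constitutive overexpression of TFAP2B. Barcode readout identifies the factor in pooled screens such as directed differentiation studies.
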