Addgene plasmid #142785: TFORF1331
Purpose: Lentiviral vector for overexpressing transcription factor ORFs with unique 24-bp barcodes. Barcodes facilitate identification of transcription factors in pooled screens.
Depositing lab: Feng Zhang. Depositing organization: Broad Institute. Publication: A transcription factor atlas of directed differentiation. Joung J, Ma S, Tay T, Geiger-Schuller KR, Kirchgatterer PC, Verdine VK, Guo B, Arias-Garcia MA, Allen WE, Singh A, Kuksenko O, Abudayyeh OO, Gootenberg JS, Fu Z, Macrae RK, Buenrostro JD, Regev A, Zhang F. Cell. 2023 Jan 5;186(1):209-229.e26. doi: 10.1016/j.cell.2022.11.026. PubMed 36608654.
Backbone
  Vector backbone: pLX_TRC317
  Backbone manufacturer: Broad Institute Genetic Perturbation Platform
  Backbone size w/o insert (bp): 8264
  Vector type: Mammalian Expression, Lentiviral
  Selectable markers: Puromycin
Growth in bacteria
  Bacterial resistance: Ampicillin, 100 μg/mL
  Growth temperature: 37°C
  Growth strain: NEB Stable
  Copy number: High Copy
Gene/Insert
  Gene/Insert name: TFAP2B
  Species: H. sapiens (human)
  Insert size (bp): 1484
  Entrez Gene: TFAP2B (a.k.a. AP-2B, AP-2beta, AP2-B, PDA2)
  Promoter: EF1a
  Cloning method: Unknown
  Sequencing primers: 5′ GGGTGGAGACTGAAGTTAGGCCAG; 3′ CACATAGCGTAAAAGGAGCAACATAG
Terms and licenses: Academic/Nonprofit Terms; Industry Terms: Not Available to Industry
Depositor comments: NM_003221,ENST00000393655 . The transcription factor ORF portion of this plasmid was synthesized by Genewiz. Please test multiple small colonies in case of plasmid recombination. To make this collection available in a timely manner, a portion of this collection was not fully sequenced by Addgene. If an Addgene verified full plasmid sequence is not available, please contact us prior to placing an order to request the full sequence.
How to cite: TFORF1331 was a gift from Feng Zhang (Addgene plasmid # 142785 ; http://n2t.net/addgene:142785 ; RRID:Addgene_142785)
