>Addgene plasmid #142785 | TFORF1331 | depositor partial sequence | sequence record 280493 | Insert
ACCGCCACCATGCACTCACCTCCTAGAGACCAGGCTGCCATCATGCTCTGGAAGCTTGTGGAGAATGTCA
AGTACGAAGATATCTATGAGGACCGGCACGATGGTGTCCCGAGCCACAGCTCGCGGCTCTCCCAGCTGGG
CTCGGTGTCCCAAGGACCCTACTCGAGCGCCCCGCCGCTGTCCCACACCCCGTCGTCGGACTTCCAGCCG
CCCTACTTCCCACCCCCCTACCAGCCGCTCCCCTACCACCAGAGCCAGGACCCCTACTCCCACGTCAACG
ACCCCTACTCCCTGAACCCACTGCACCAGCCCCAGCAACATCCCTGGGGGCAACGGCAGCGGCAAGAAGT
GGGTTCGGAAGCCGGCTCTCTCCTGCCCCAGCCTCGGGCCGCCTTGCCCCAGCTCTCGGGCCTTGACCCC
CGGAGGGACTACCACTCGGTCCGCCGGCCGGACGTGCTGCTGCATTCGGCGCACCACGGCCTGGACGCGG
GCATGGGTGACAGCCTCTCGCTGCACGGCCTCGGCCATCCCGGAATGGAAGACGTCCAGTCAGTTGAAGA
TGCCAATAACAGCGGCATGAATCTATTGGACCAGTCTGTCATTAAAAAAGTTCCAGTTCCTCCCAAATCG
GTGACTTCTCTAATGATGAATAAAGACGGCTTCCTGGGAGGCATGTCTGTCAACACCGGCGAGGTGTTTT
GCTCCGTCCCAGGCCGTTTGTCTCTGCTCAGTTCAACTTCGAAGTACAAAGTAACTGTGGGAGAAGTTCA
GAGACGGCTGTCGCCCCCTGAATGCCTCAATGCATCTCTCCTCGGCGGAGTCCTCAGAAGAGCCAAATCG
AAAAATGGGGGGAGATCTTTGCGAGAAAGGCTAGAAAAAATCGGTTTGAATTTACCCGCGGGCAGGCGCA
AAGCAGCAAATGTCACGTTACTCACCTCCCTGGTGGAAGGAGAAGCTGTTCACTTAGCTAGGGATTTTGG
GTACATTTGCGAAACGGAGTTTCCCGCCAAAGCCGTCTCTGAGTATTTGAACCGGCAGCACACAGACCCG
AGTGACCTGCACTCCCGAAAGAATATGCTGTTGGCCACCAAGCAACTTTGTAAAGAATTTACGGATCTAC
TGGCGCAGGACCGGACACCGATAGGGAACAGCCGACCCAGCCCCATCCTGGAGCCGGGGATCCAGAGCTG
CCTCACGCACTTCAGCCTCATCACGCACGGCTTCGGCGCCCCGGCCATTTGCGCCGCGCTCACGGCCCTG
CAGAACTATCTCACCGAGGCGCTCAAAGGCATGGACAAGATGTTCTTGAACAACACCACCACTAACAGGC
ACACGTCTGGGGAAGGCCCAGGTAGTAAAACTGGCGACAAGGAGGAGAAACACAGGAAATAGTAATGAAC
TAGTCCGTAACTTGAAAGTATTTCGATTTCTTGGCTTTATATATCTTGTGGAAAGGACGATCATACACTA
GAGGAATGTATCGA
