>Addgene plasmid #142785 | TFORF1331 | depositor partial sequence | sequence record 280494 | Barcode
TCATACACTAGAGGAATGTATCGA
